>Addgene plasmid #37391 | pTK5 | depositor full sequence | sequence record 47126 | pTK5 sequence 5971 bps
TAGTTATTAATAGTAATCAATTACGGGGTCATTAGTTCATAGCCCATATATGGAGTTCCGCGTTACATAA
CTTACGGTAAATGGCCCGCCTGGCTGACCGCCCAACGACCCCCGCCCATTGACGTCAATAATGACGTATG
TTCCCATAGTAACGCCAATAGGGACTTTCCATTGACGTCAATGGGTGGAGTATTTACGGTAAACTGCCCA
CTTGGCAGTACATCAAGTGTATCATATGCCAAGTACGCCCCCTATTGACGTCAATGACGGTAAATGGCCC
GCCTGGCATTATGCCCAGTACATGACCTTATGGGACTTTCCTACTTGGCAGTACATCTACGTATTAGTCA
TCGCTATTACCATGGTGATGCGGTTTTGGCAGTACATCAATGGGCGTGGATAGCGGTTTGACTCACGGGG
ATTTCCAAGTCTCCACCCCATTGACGTCAATGGGAGTTTGTTTTGGCACCAAAATCAACGGGACTTTCCA
AAATGTCGTAACAACTCCGCCCCATTGACGCAAATGGGCGGTAGGCGTGTACGGTGGGAGGTCTATATAA
GCAGAGCTGGTTTAGTGAACCGTCAGATCCGCTAGCGCTACCGGTCGCCACCATGGTGAGCAAGGGCGAG
GAGGATAACATGGCCATCATCAAGGAGTTCATGCGCTTCAAGGTGCACATGGAGGGCTCCGTGAACGGCC
ACGAGTTCGAGATCGAGGGCGAGGGCGAGGGCCGCCCCTACGAGGGCACCCAGACCGCCAAGCTGAAGGT
GACCAAGGGTGGCCCCCTGCCCTTCGCCTGGGACATCCTGTCCCCTCAGTTCATGTACGGCTCCAAGGCC
TACGTGAAGCACCCCGCCGACATCCCCGACTACTTGAAGCTGTCCTTCCCCGAGGGCTTCAAGTGGGAGC
GCGTGATGAACTTCGAGGACGGCGGCGTGGTGACCGTGACCCAGGACTCCTCCCTGCAGGACGGCGAGTT
CATCTACAAGGTGAAGCTGCGCGGCACCAACTTCCCCTCCGACGGCCCCGTAATGCAGAAGAAGACCATG
GGCTGGGAGGCCTCCTCCGAGCGGATGTACCCCGAGGACGGCGCCCTGAAGGGCGAGATCAAGCAGAGGC
TGAAGCTGAAGGACGGCGGCCACTACGACGCTGAGGTCAAGACCACCTACAAGGCCAAGAAGCCCGTGCA
GCTGCCCGGCGCCTACAACGTCAACATCAAGTTGGACATCACCTCCCACAACGAGGACTACACCATCGTG
GAACAGTACGAACGCGCCGAGGGCCGCCACTCCACCGGCGGCATGGACGAGCTGTACAAGTCCGGAGGGG
ATCGGTGGAGCTCCACCGGTGGCGGCCGCTCTAGAGAGAATCTTTATTTTCAGGGCGCCGCCAAATTCAA
AGAAACCGCTGCTGCTAAATTCGAACGCCAGCACATGGACAGCGGAGGTGGAGGTACTAGTCTCGAG
[1128 nt withheld, positions 1468-2595]
TAAGAATTCTGCAGTCGACGGTACCGCGGGCCCGGGATCCACCGGATCTAGATAACTGATCATAATCAGC
CATACCACATTTGTAGAGGTTTTACTTGCTTTAAAAAACCTCCCACACCTCCCCCTGAACCTGAAACATA
AAATGAATGCAATTGTTGTTGTTAACTTGTTTATTGCAGCTTATAATGGTTACAAATAAAGCAATAGCAT
CACAAATTTCACAAATAAAGCATTTTTTTCACTGCATTCTAGTTGTGGTTTGTCCAAACTCATCAATGTA
TCTTAACGCGTAAATTGTAAGCGTTAATATTTTGTTAAAATTCGCGTTAAATTTTTGTTAAATCAGCTCA
TTTTTTAACCAATAGGCCGAAATCGGCAAAATCCCTTATAAATCAAAAGAATAGACCGAGATAGGGT
[37 nt withheld, positions 3013-3049]
AAAGAACGTGGACTCCAACGTCAAAGG
[49 nt withheld, positions 3077-3125]
T
[91 nt withheld, positions 3127-3217]
G
[124 nt withheld, positions 3219-3342]
CAGGTGGCACTTTTCGGGGAAATGTGCGCGGAACCCCTATTTGTTTATTTTTCTAAATACATTCAAATAT
GTATCCGCTCATGAGACAATAACCCTGATAAATGCTTCAATAATATTGAAAAAGGAAGAGTCCTGAGGCG
GAAAGAACCAGCTGTGGAATGTGTGTCAGTTAGGGTGTGGAAAGTCCCCAGGCTCCCCAGCAGGCAGAAG
TATGCAAAGCATGCATCTCAATTAGTCAGCAACCAGGTGTGGAAAGTCCCCAGGCTCCCCAGCAGGCAGA
AGTATGCAAAGCATGCATCTCAATTAGTCAGCAACCATAGTCCCGCCCCTAACTCCGCCCATCCCGCCCC
TAACTCCGCCCAGTTCCGCCCATTCTCCGCCCCATGGCTGACTAATTTTTTTTATTTATGCAGAGGCCGA
GGCCGCCTCGGCCTCTGAGCTATTCCAGAAGTAGTGAGGAGGCTTTTTTGGAGGCCTAGGCTTTTGCAAA
GATCGATCAAGAGACAGGATGAGGATCGTTTCGCATGATTGAACAAGATGGATTGCACGCAGGTTCTCCG
GCCGCTTGGGTGGAGAGGCTATTCGGCTATGACTGGGCACAACAGACAATCGGCTGCTCTGATGCCGCCG
TGTTCCGGCTGTCAGCGCAGGGGCGCCCGGTTCTTTTTGTCAAGACCGACCTGTCCGGTGCCCTGAATGA
ACTGCAAGACGAGGCAGCGCGGCTATCGTGGCTGGCCACGACGGGCGTTCCTTGCGCAGCTGTGCTCGAC
GTTGTCACTGAAGCGGGAAGGGACTGGCTGCTATTGGGCGAAGTGCCGGGGCAGGATCTCCTGTCATCTC
ACCTTGCTCCTGCCGAGAAAGTATCCATCATGGCTGATGCAATGCGGCGGCTGCATACGCTTGATCCGGC
TACCTGCCCATTCGACCACCAAGCGAAACATCGCATCGAGCGAGCACGTACTCGGATGGAAGCCGGTCTT
GTCGATCAGGATGATCTGGACGAAGAGCATCAGGGGCTCGCGCCAGCCGAACTGTTCGCCAGGCTCAAGG
CGAGCATGCCCGACGGCGAGGATCTCGTCGTGACCCATGGCGATGCCTGCTTGCCGAATATCATGGTGGA
AAATGGCCGCTTTTCTGGATTCATCGACTGTGGCCGGCTGGGTGTGGCGGACCGCTATCAGGACATAGCG
TTGGCTACCCGTGATATTGCTGAAGAGCTTGGCGGCGAATGGGCTGACCGCTTCCTCGTGCTTTACGGTA
TCGCCGCTCCCGATTCGCAGCGCATCGCCTTCTATCGCCTTCTTGACGAGTTCTTCTGAGCGGGACTCTG
GGGTTCGAAATGACCGACCAAGCGACGCCCAACCTGCCATCACGAGATTTCGATTCCACCGCCGCCTTCT
ATGAAAGGTTGGGCTTCGGAATCGTTTTCCGGGACGCCGGCTGGATGATCCTCCAGCGCGGGGATCTCAT
GCTGGAGTTCTTCGCCCACCCTAGGGGGAGGCTAACTGAAACACGGAAGGAGACAATACCGGAAGGAACC
CGCGCTATGACGGCAATAAAAAGACAGAATAAAACGCACGGTGTTGGGTCGTTTGTTCATAAACGCGGGG
TTCGGTCCCAGGGCTGGCACTCTGTCGATACCCCACCGAGACCCCATTGGGGCCAATACGCCCGCGTTTC
TTCCTTTTCCCCACCCCACCCCCCAAGTTCGGGTGAAGGCCCAGGGCTCGCAGCCAACGTCGGGGCGGCA
GGCCCTGCCATAGCCTCAGGTTACTCATATATACTTTAGATTGATTTAAAACTTCATTTTTAATTTAAAA
GGATCTAGGTGAAGATCCTTTTTGATAATCTCATGACCAAAATCCCTTAACGTGAGTTTTCGTTCCACTG
AGCGTCAGACCCCGTAGAAAAGATCAAAGGATCTTCTTGAGATCCTTTTTTTCTGCGCGTAATCTGCTGC
TTGCAAACAAAAAAACCACCGCTACCAGCGGTGGTTTGTTTGCCGGATCAAGAGCTACCAACTCTTTTTC
CGAAGGTAACTGGCTTCAGCAGAGCGCAGATACCAAATACTGTCCTTCTAGTGTAGCCGTAGTTAGGCCA
CCACTTCAAGAACTCTGTAGCACCGCCTACATACCTCGCTCTGCTAATCCTGTTACCAGTGGCTGCTGCC
AGTGGCGATAAGTCGTGTCTTACCGGGTTGGACTCAAGACGATAGTTACCGGATAAGGCGCAGCGGTCGG
GCTGAACGGGGGGTTCGTGCACACAGCCCAGCTTGGAGCGAACGACCTACACCGAACTGAGATACCTACA
GCGTGAGCTATGAGAAAGCGCCACGCTTCCCGAAGGGAGAAAGGCGGACAGGTATCCGGTAAGCGGCAGG
GTCGGAACAGGAGAGCGCACGAGGGAGCTTCCAGGGGGAAACGCCTGGTATCTTTATAGTCCTGTCGGGT
TTCGCCACCTCTGACTTGAGCGTCGATTTTTGTGATGCTCGTCAGGGGGGCGGAGCCTATGGAAAAACGC
CAGCAACGCGGCCTTTTTACGGTTCCTGGCCTTTTGCTGGCCTTTTGCTCACATGTTCTTTCCTGCGTTA
TCCCCTGATTCTGTGGATAACCGTATTACCGCCATGCAT
Features (pLannotate 1.2.2; 18 found; start..end, strand, type, name):
     61..364     +  enhancer       CMV enhancer: human cytomegalovirus immediate early enhancer
    365..568     +  promoter       CMV promoter: human cytomegalovirus (CMV) immediate early promoter
    613..1320    +  CDS            mCherry: mCherry is a basic (constitutively fluorescent) red fluorescent protein published in 2004, derived from Discosoma sp.. It is reported to be a very rapidly-maturing monomer with low acid sensitivity.
   1347..1365    +  misc_feature   MCS (fragment): pBluescript multiple cloning site
   1366..1385    +  CDS            capTEV™ (fragment): composite tag for in vivo biotinylation, TEV protease cleavage, and 6xHis tagging
   1399..1443    +  CDS            S-Tag: affinity and epitope tag derived from pancreatic ribonuclease A
   1468..2595    +  CDS            ACTR1A (sequence withheld): ACTZ_HUMAN - Also known as CTRN1. Experimental evidence at protein level: Swiss-Prot protein existence level 1. Component of a multi-subunit complex involved in microtubule based vesicle motility. It is associated with the centrosome. From Homo sapiens (Human).
   2599..2635    +  misc_feature   MCS (fragment): multiple cloning site
   2652..2736    +  CDS            large T antigen (fragment): large T antigen from SV40 (simian virus 40)
   2759..2880    +  polyA_signal   SV40 poly(A) signal: SV40 polyadenylation signal
   2914..3342    -  rep_origin     f1 ori (sequence partly withheld): f1 bacteriophage origin of replication; arrow indicates direction of (+) strand synthesis
   3369..3473    +  promoter       AmpR promoter: bla
   3475..3832    +  promoter       SV40 promoter: SV40 enhancer and early promoter
   3867..4661    +  CDS            NeoR/KanR: aminoglycoside phosphotransferase from Tn5; aph(3')-II (or nptII); confers resistance to neomycin, kanamycin, and G418 (Geneticin®)
   4682..4834    +  CDS            ble (fragment): BLE_KLEPN - Experimental evidence at protein level: Swiss-Prot protein existence level 1. Binding protein with a strong affinity to the bleomycin family of antibiotics. Binds to CL990; an antimitotic-antibiotic compound. From Klebsiella pneumoniae.
   4893..4940    +  polyA_signal   HSV TK poly(A) signal: herpes simplex virus thymidine kinase polyadenylation signal (Cole and Stacy, 1985)
   5031..5047    -  polyA_signal   bGH poly(A) signal (fragment): bovine growth hormone polyadenylation signal
   5269..5857    +  rep_origin     ori: high-copy-number ColE1/pMB1/pBR322/pUC origin of replication
