[The description below was written by a language model from this plasmid's Addgene catalogue record and pLannotate feature annotations shown in this document.]
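Description:
pTK5 is a mammalian expression plasmid of about 6 kb built on the pEGFP-C1 backbone, in which the feature table shows mCherry in place of the original EGFP coding sequence. It expresses human ACTR1A (also called ARP1 or centractin), the actin-related protein that forms part of the dynactin complex associated with microtubule-based motility and the centrosome. The roughly 1.1 kb ACTR1A open reading frame, derived from an IMAGE cDNA clone, was inserted between XhoI and EcoRI sites that both remain intact. Transcription is driven by the human cytomegalovirus immediate early enhancer and promoter and terminated by the SV40 polyadenylation signal.

The encoded protein carries a composite N-terminal tag: mCherry for red fluorescence imaging, followed by a TEV protease recognition site (annotated as a short capTEV fragment) and an S-tag derived from ribonuclease A. This arrangement allows the fusion to be followed in living or fixed cells. It also supports affinity purification, with protease cleavage available to release the S-tagged ACTR1A from the fluorescent moiety.

In bacteria the plasmid replicates from a high-copy ColE1/pUC-type origin and also carries an f1 origin. A single Tn5 aminoglycoside phosphotransferase gene serves both hosts. A bacterial promoter drives it for kanamycin resistance in E. coli, and the SV40 early promoter with an HSV TK polyadenylation signal drives it for G418 selection of stable mammalian lines. The short large T antigen, ble and bGH fragments in the table are likely backbone remnants or annotation artefacts rather than functional elements. The associated publication concerns spindle positioning and orientation, consistent with use of the construct to localise or isolate dynactin in human cells.
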