Addgene plasmid #37391: pTK5
Depositing lab: Iain Cheeseman. Depositing organization: Whitehead Institute for Biomedical Research. Publication: Chromosome- and spindle-pole-derived signals generate an intrinsic code for spindle position and orientation. Kiyomitsu T, Cheeseman IM. Nat Cell Biol. 2012 Feb 12;14(3):311-7. doi: 10.1038/ncb2440. PubMed 22327364.
Backbone
  Vector backbone: pEGFP-C1
  Vector type: Mammalian Expression
  Selectable markers: Neomycin (select with G418)
Growth in bacteria
  Bacterial resistance: Kanamycin, 50 μg/mL
  Growth temperature: 37°C
  Growth strain: DH5alpha
  Copy number: Unknown
Gene/Insert
  Gene/Insert name: ACTR1A (alt name: ARP1)
  Species: H. sapiens (human)
  Insert size (bp): 1131
  Entrez Gene: ACTR1A (a.k.a. ARP1, Arp1A, CTRN1)
  Promoter: CMV
  Tag / fusion protein: mCherry (N terminal on insert); TEV (N terminal on insert); S-tag (N terminal on insert)
  Cloning method: Restriction Enzyme; 5′ cloning site XhoI (not destroyed); 3′ cloning site EcoRI (not destroyed)
  Sequencing primers: 5′ GGCATGGACGAGCTGTACAAG; 3′ GCATTCATTTTATGTTTCAGG
Resource information
  A portion of this plasmid was derived from a plasmid made by: IMAGE, 3009822
Terms and licenses: Academic/Nonprofit Terms; Industry Terms: Not Available to Industry
How to cite: pTK5 was a gift from Iain Cheeseman (Addgene plasmid # 37391 ; http://n2t.net/addgene:37391 ; RRID:Addgene_37391)
