>Addgene plasmid #37391 | pTK5 | addgene partial sequence | sequence record 48339 | mCherry-F 5'-ccccgtaatgcagaagaaga-3'
AGCGGATGTACCCCGAGGACGGCGCCCTGAAGGGCGAGATCAAGCAGAGGCTGAAGCTGAAGGACGGCGG
CCACTACGACGCTGAGGTCAAGACCACCTACAAGGCCAAGAAGCCCGTGCAGCTGCCCGGCGCCTACAAC
GTCAACATCAAGTTGGACATCACCTCCCACAACGAGGACTACACCATCGTGGAACAGTACGAACGCGCCG
AGGGCCGCCACTCCACCGGCGGCATGGACGAGCTGTACAAGTCCGGAGGGGATCGGTGGAGCTCCACCGG
TGGCGGCCGCTCTAGAGAGAATCTTTATTTTCAGGGCGCCGCCAAATTCAAAGAAACCGCTGCTGCTAAA
TTCGAACGCCAGCACATGGACAGCGGAGGTGGAGGTACTAGTCTCGAG
[531 nt withheld, positions 399-929]
